>Addgene plasmid #64767 | pKV016 | depositor full sequence | sequence record 109184 | Full Sequence
TCGCGCGTTTCGGTGATGACGGTGAAAACCTCTGACACATGCAGCTCCCGGAGACGGTCACAGCTTGTCT
GTAAGCGGATGCCGGGAGCAGACAAGCCCGTCAGGGCGCGTCAGCGGGTGTTGGCGGGTGTCGGGGCTGG
CTTAACTATGCGGCATCAGAGCAGATTGTACTGAGAGTGCACCATATGCGGTGTGAAATACCGCACAGAT
GCGTAAGGAGAAAATACCGCATCAGGAAATTGTAAACGTTAATATTTTGTTAAAATTCGCGTTAAATTTT
TGTTAAATCAGCTCATTTTTTAACCAATAGGCCGAAATCGGCAAAATCCCTTATAAATCAAAAGAATAGA
CCGAGATAGGGT
[37 nt withheld, positions 363-399]
AAAGAACGTGGACTCCAACGTCAAAGG
[49 nt withheld, positions 427-475]
T
[91 nt withheld, positions 477-567]
G
[124 nt withheld, positions 569-692]
CGCGCCATTCGCCATTCAGGCTGCGCAACTGTTGGGAAGGGCGATCGGTGCGGGCCTCTTCGCTATTACG
CCAGCTGGCGAAAGGGGGATGTGCTGCAAGGCGATTAAGTTGGGTAACGCCAGGGTTTTCCCAGTCACGA
CGTTGTAAAACGACGGCCAGTGAATTGTAATACGACTCACTATAGGGCGAATTGGGCCCAATGCATTGGC
GCCGCGGCCGCGGTGGATCTGGTGGATCTATAACTTCGTATAATGTATGCTATACGAAGTTATCAGGTAC
CTACCCATACGATGTTCCTGACTATGCGACTAGCTATCCCTATGACGTCCCGGACTATGCAGGATATCCA
TATGACGTTCCAGATTACGCTACTAGTATGTCTAAAGGTGAAGAATTATTCACTGGTGTTGTCCCAATTT
TGGTTGAATTAGATGGTGATGTTAATGGTCACAAATTTTCTGTCTCCGGTGAAGGTGAAGGTGATGCTAC
TTACGGTAAATTGACCTTAAAATTTATTTGTACTACTGGTAAATTGCCAGTTCCATGGCCAACCTTAGTC
ACTACTTTAACTTATGGTGTTCAATGTTTTTCTAGATACCCAGATCATATGAAACAACATGACTTTTTCA
AGTCTGCCATGCCAGAAGGTTATGTTCAAGAAAGAACTATTTTTTTCAAAGATGACGGTAACTACAAGAC
CAGAGCTGAAGTCAAGTTTGAAGGTGATACCTTAGTTAATAGAATCGAATTAAAAGGTATTGATTTTAAA
GAAGATGGTAACATTTTAGGTCACAAATTGGAATACAACTATAACTCTCACAATGTTTACATCATGGCTG
ACAAACAAAAGAATGGTATCAAAGTTAACTTCAAAATTAGACACAACATTGAAGATGGTTCTGTTCAATT
AGCTGACCATTATCAACAAAATACTCCAATTGGTGATGGTCCAGTCTTGTTACCAGACAACCATTACTTA
TCCACTCAATCTGCCTTATCCAAAGATCCAAACGAAAAGAGAGACCACATGGTCTTGTTAGAATTTGTTA
CTGCTGCTGGTATTACCCATGGTATGGATGAATTGTATAAAACTAGTTAACTTCTAAATAAGCGAATTTC
TTATGATTTATGATTTTTATTATTAAATAAGTTATAAAAAAAATAAGTGTATACAAATTTTAAAGTGACT
CTTAGGTTTTAAAACGAAAATTCTTATTCTTGAGTAACTCTTTCCTGTAGGTCAGGTTGCTTTCTCAGGT
ATAGTATGAGGTCGCTCTTATTGACCACACCTCTACCGGCAGATCCGCTAGGGATAACAGGGTAAGGATC
CAGATTGTACTGAGAGTGCACCATAATCATCGATGAATTCGAGCTCGTTTTCGACACTGGATGGCGGCGT
TAGTATCGAATCGACAGCAGTATAGCGACCAGCATTCACATACGATTGACGCATGATATTACTTTCTGCG
CACTTAACTTCGCATCTGGGCAGATGATGTCGAGGCGAAAAAAAATATAAATCACGCTAACATTTGATTA
AAATAGAACAACTACAATATAAAAAAACTATACAAATGACAAGTTCTTGAAAACAAGAATCTTTTTATTG
TCAGTACTGATTATTCCTTTGCCCTCGGACGAGTGCTGGGGCGTCGGTTTCCACTATCGGCGAGTACTTC
TACACAGCCATCGGTCCAGACGGCCGCGCTTCTGCGGGCGATTTGTGTACGCCCGACAGTCCCGGCTCCG
GATCGGACGATTGCGTCGCATCGACCCTGCGCCCAAGCTGCATCATCGAAATTGCCGTCAACCAAGCTCT
GATAGAGTTGGTCAAGACCAATGCGGAGCATATACGCCCGGAGCCGCGGCGATCCTGCAAGCTCCGGATG
CCTCCGCTCGAAGTAGCGCGTCTGCTGCTCCATACAAGCCAACCACGGCCTCCAGAAGAAGATGTTGGCG
ACCTCGTATTGGGAATCCCCGAACATCGCCTCGCTCCAGTCAATGACCGCTGTTATGCGGCCATTGTCCG
TCAGGACATTGTTGGAGCCGAAATCCGCGTGCACGAGGTGCCGGACTTCGGGGCAGTCCTCGGCCCAAAG
CATCAGCTCATCGAGAGCCTGCGCGACGGACGCACTGACGGTGTCGTCCATCACAGTTTGCCAGTGATAC
ACATGGGGATCAGCAATCGCGCATATGAAATCACGCCATGTAGTGTATTGACCGATTCCTTGCGGTCCGA
ATGGGCCGAACCCGCTCGTCTGGCTAAGATCGGCCGCAGCGATCGCATCCATGGCCTCCGCGACCGGCTG
CAGAACAGCGGGCAGTTCGGTTTCAGGCAGGTCTTGCAACGTGACACCCTGTGCACGGCGGGAGATGCAA
TAGGTCAGGCTCTCGCTGAATTCCCCAATGTCAAGCACTTCCGGAATCGGGAGCGCGGCCGATGCAAAGT
GCCGATAAACATAACGATCTTTGTAGAAACCATCGGCGCAGCTATTTACCCGCAGGACATATCCACGCCC
TCCTACATCGAAGCTGAAAGCACGAGATTCTTCGCCCTCCGAGAGCTGCATCAGGTCGGAGACGCTGTCG
AACTTTTCGATCAGAAACTTCTCGACAGACGTCGCGGTGAGTTCAGGCTTTTTACCCATGGTTGTTTATG
TTCGGATGTGATGTGAGAACTGTATCCTAGCAAGATTTTAAAAGGAAGTATATGAAAGAAGAACCTCAGT
GGCAAATCCTAACCTTTTATATTTCTCTACAGGGGCGCGGCGTGGGGACAATTCAACGCGTCTGTGAGGG
GAGCGTTTCCCTGCTCGCAGGTCCGCAGCGAGGAGCCGTAATTTTTGCTTCGCGCCGTGCGGCCATCAAA
ATGTATGGATGCAAATGATTATACATGGGGATGTATGGGCTAAATGTACGGGCGACAGTCACATCATGCC
CCTGAGCTGCGCACGTCAAGACTGTCAAGGAGGGTATTCTGGGCCTCCATGTCGCTGGCCGGGTGACCCG
GCGGGGACGAGGCAAGCTAAACAGATCTGGCGCGCCTTAATTAACCCTATGCGGTGTGAAATACCGCACA
GTCTAGAATAACTTCGTATAATGTATGCTATACGAAGTTATCAGTCGACATGGCAAGCATGACTGGTGGA
CAGCAAATGGGTTGTACTATGGCTTCTATGACAGGAGGTCAACAGATGGGAGGAATGGCCTCAATGACCG
GTGGCCAGCAAATGGGATGTACAATGGCCTCCTCCGAGGACGTCATCAAGGAGTTCATGCGCTTCAAGGT
GCGCATGGAGGGCTCCGTGAACGGCCACGAGTTCGAGATCGAGGGCGAGGGCGAGGGCCGCCCCTACGAG
GGCACCCAGACCGCCAAGCTGAAGGTGACCAAGGGCGGCCCCCTGCCCTTCGCCTGGGACATCCTGTCCC
CTCAGTTCCAGTACGGCTCCAAGGCCTACGTGAAGCACCCCGCCGACATCCCCGACTACTTGAAGCTGTC
CTTCCCCGAGGGCTTCAAGTGGGAGCGCGTGATGAACTTCGAGGACGGCGGCGTGGTGACCGTGACCCAG
GACTCCTCCCTGCAGGACGGCGAGTTCATCTACAAGGTGAAGCTGCGCGGCACCAACTTCCCCTCCGACG
GCCCCGTAATGCAGAAGAAGACCATGGGCTGGGAGGCCTCCACCGAGCGGATGTACCCCGAGGACGGCGC
CCTGAAGGGCGAGATCAAGATGAGGCTGAAGCTGAAGGACGGCGGCCACTACGACGCCGAGGTCAAGACC
ACCTACATGGCCAAGAAGCCCGTGCAGCTGCCCGGCGCCTACAAGACCGACATCAAGCTGGACATCACCT
CCCACAACGAGGACTACACCATCGTGGAACAGTACGAGCGCGCCGAGGGCCGCCACTCCACCGGCGCCAA
GCTTTTGTTCCCTTTAGTGAGGGTTAATTTCGAGCTTGGCGTAATCATGGTCATAGCTGTTTCCTGTGTG
AAATTGTTATCCGCTCACAATTCCACACAACATACGAGCCGGAAGCATAAAGTGTAAAGCCTGGGGTGCC
TAATGAGTGAGCTAACTCACATTAATTGCGTTGCGCTCACTGCCCGCTTTCCAGTCGGGAAACCTGTCGT
GCCAGCTGCATTAATGAATCGGCCAACGCGCGGGGAGAGGCGGTTTGCGTATTGGGCGCTCTTCCGCTTC
CTCGCTCACTGACTCGCTGCGCTCGGTCGTTCGGCTGCGGCGAGCGGTATCAGCTCACTCAAAGGCGGTA
ATACGGTTATCCACAGAATCAGGGGATAACGCAGGAAAGAACATGTGAGCAAAAGGCCAGCAAAAGGCCA
GGAACCGTAAAAAGGCCGCGTTGCTGGCGTTTTTCCATAGGCTCCGCCCCCCTGACGAGCATCACAAAAA
TCGACGCTCAAGTCAGAGGTGGCGAAACCCGACAGGACTATAAAGATACCAGGCGTTTCCCCCTGGAAGC
TCCCTCGTGCGCTCTCCTGTTCCGACCCTGCCGCTTACCGGATACCTGTCCGCCTTTCTCCCTTCGGGAA
GCGTGGCGCTTTCTCATAGCTCACGCTGTAGGTATCTCAGTTCGGTGTAGGTCGTTCGCTCCAAGCTGGG
CTGTGTGCACGAACCCCCCGTTCAGCCCGACCGCTGCGCCTTATCCGGTAACTATCGTCTTGAGTCCAAC
CCGGTAAGACACGACTTATCGCCACTGGCAGCAGCCACTGGTAACAGGATTAGCAGAGCGAGGTATGTAG
GCGGTGCTACAGAGTTCTTGAAGTGGTGGCCTAACTACGGCTACACTAGAAGGACAGTATTTGGTATCTG
CGCTCTGCTGAAGCCAGTTACCTTCGGAAAAAGAGTTGGTAGCTCTTGATCCGGCAAACAAACCACCGCT
GGTAGCGGTGGTTTTTTTGTTTGCAAGCAGCAGATTACGCGCAGAAAAAAAGGATCTCAAGAAGATCCTT
TGATCTTTTCTACGGGGTCTGACGCTCAGTGGAACGAAAACTCACGTTAAGGGATTTTGGTCATGAGATT
ATCAAAAAGGATCTTCACCTAGATCCTTTTAAATTAAAAATGAAGTTTTAAATCAATCTAAAGTATATAT
GAGTAAACTTGGTCTGACAGTTACCAATGCTTAATCAGTGAGGCACCTATCTCAGCGATCTGTCTATTTC
GTTCATCCATAGTTGCCTGACTCCCCGTCGTGTAGATAACTACGATACGGGAGGGCTTACCATCTGGCCC
CAGTGCTGCAATGATACCGCGAGACCCACGCTCACCGGCTCCAGATTTATCAGCAATAAACCAGCCAGCC
GGAAGGGCCGAGCGCAGAAGTGGTCCTGCAACTTTATCCGCCTCCATCCAGTCTATTAATTGTTGCCGGG
AAGCTAGAGTAAGTAGTTCGCCAGTTAATAGTTTGCGCAACGTTGTTGCCATTGCTACAGGCATCGTGGT
GTCACGCTCGTCGTTTGGTATGGCTTCATTCAGCTCCGGTTCCCAACGATCAAGGCGAGTTACATGATCC
CCCATGTTGTGCAAAAAAGCGGTTAGCTCCTTCGGTCCTCCGATCGTTGTCAGAAGTAAGTTGGCCGCAG
TGTTATCACTCATGGTTATGGCAGCACTGCATAATTCTCTTACTGTCATGCCATCCGTAAGATGCTTTTC
TGTGACTGGTGAGTACTCAACCAAGTCATTCTGAGAATAGTGTATGCGGCGACCGAGTTGCTCTTGCCCG
GCGTCAATACGGGATAATACCGCGCCACATAGCAGAACTTTAAAAGTGCTCATCATTGGAAAACGTTCTT
CGGGGCGAAAACTCTCAAGGATCTTACCGCTGTTGAGATCCAGTTCGATGTAACCCACTCGTGCACCCAA
CTGATCTTCAGCATCTTTTACTTTCACCAGCGTTTCTGGGTGAGCAAAAACAGGAAGGCAAAATGCCGCA
AAAAAGGGAATAAGGGCGACACGGAAATGTTGAATACTCATACTCTTCCTTTTTCAATATTATTGAAGCA
TTTATCAGGGTTATTGTCTCATGAGCGGATACATATTTGAATGTATTTAGAAAAATAAACAAATAGGGGT
TCCGCGCACATTTCCCCGAAAAGTGCCACCTGACGTCTAAGAAACCATTATTATCATGACATTAACCTAT
AAAAATAGGCGTATCACGAGGCCCTTTCGTC
Features (pLannotate 1.2.2; 24 found; start..end, strand, type, name):
    137..236     +  misc_feature   bom (fragment): basis of mobility region from pBR322
    237..692     -  rep_origin     f1 ori (sequence partly withheld): f1 bacteriophage origin of replication; arrow indicates direction of (+) strand synthesis
    700..857     -  CDS            lacZα (fragment): LacZα fragment of β-galactosidase; lacZ fragment
    860..878     +  promoter       T7 promoter: promoter for bacteriophage T7 RNA polymerase
    932..965     -  protein_bind   loxP: Cre-mediated recombination occurs in the 8-bp core sequence (GCATACAT). Cre recombinase
    974..990     +  CDS            3xHA (fragment): three tandem HA epitope tags
   1070..1783    +  CDS            GFP (S65T): GFP (S65T) is a basic (constitutively fluorescent) green fluorescent protein published in 1995, derived from Aequorea victoria.
   1804..1991    +  terminator     ADH1 terminator: S. cerevisiae ADH1; transcription terminator for the S. cerevisiae alcohol dehydrogenase 1 (ADH1) gene
   2023..2047    +  misc_feature   bom (fragment): basis of mobility region from pBR322
   2110..2307    -  terminator     TEF terminator: Ashbya gossypii TEF terminator
   2110..3685    -  gene           hphMX6: yeast selectable marker conferring hygromycin resistance
   3750..3773    +  misc_feature   bom (fragment): basis of mobility region from pBR322
   3780..3813    -  protein_bind   loxP: Cre-mediated recombination occurs in the 8-bp core sequence (GCATACAT). Cre recombinase
   3822..3854    +  CDS            T7 tag (gene 10 leader): leader peptide from bacteriophage T7 gene 10 promotes efficient translation in E. coli
   3936..4610    +  CDS            mRFP1: monomeric derivative of DsRed (Campbell et al., 2002) mammalian codon-optimized
   4623..4641    -  promoter       T3 promoter: promoter for bacteriophage T3 RNA polymerase
   4686..4702    -  protein_bind   lac operator: The lac repressor binds to the lac operator to inhibit transcription in E. coli. This inhibition can be relieved by adding lactose or isopropyl-β-D-thiogalactopyranoside (IPTG). lac repressor encoded by lacI
   4710..4740    -  promoter       lac promoter: promoter for the E. coli lac operon
   4755..4776    -  protein_bind   CAP binding site: CAP binding activates transcription in the presence of cAMP. E. coli catabolite activator protein
   4789..4881    -  CDS            lacI (fragment): lac repressor; lacI; The lac repressor binds to the lac operator to inhibit transcription in E. coli. This inhibition can be relieved by adding lactose or isopropyl-β-D-thiogalactopyranoside (IPTG).
   5064..5652    -  rep_origin     ori: high-copy-number ColE1/pMB1/pBR322/pUC origin of replication
   5823..6683    -  CDS            AmpR: β-lactamase; bla; confers resistance to ampicillin, carbenicillin, and related antibiotics
   6684..6788    -  promoter       AmpR promoter: bla
   6883..35      +  CDS            rop (fragment) (across the origin): Rop protein, which maintains plasmids at low copy number; rop
