[The description below was written by a language model from this plasmid's Addgene catalogue record and pLannotate feature annotations shown in this document.]
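Description:
pKV016 is a 6.9 kb bacterial template plasmid carrying a synthetic Recombination-Induced Tag Exchange (RITE) cassette intended for epitope-tag switching in yeast. The catalogue lists the backbone as unknown, but the annotated features (f1 ori, a lacZα fragment, flanking T7 and T3 promoters, lac promoter/operator, and M13 sequencing primer sites) are typical of a phagemid-style cloning vector. It is propagated in E. coli through a high-copy ColE1/pUC-type origin and selected with ampicillin via the AmpR β-lactamase gene.

The cassette itself has no promoter, consistent with a design in which it is placed in frame at the 3′ end of a gene of interest so that expression is driven by that gene's own regulatory sequences. It begins with a loxP site followed by a 3xHA epitope (only a fragment is annotated) and GFP (S65T), closed by the S. cerevisiae ADH1 terminator. Next comes the hphMX6 marker, in the opposite orientation, which confers hygromycin resistance in yeast. A second loxP site in the same orientation as the first follows, and then a T7 tag (described in the record as 3xT7) fused to mRFP1. Before recombination, the tagged protein carries HA-GFP and translation ends ahead of the downstream module. Cre-mediated recombination between the two loxP sites excises the HA-GFP, terminator and hygromycin marker, so that protein made afterwards carries T7-mRFP1 instead.

This permanent genetic switch from a green to a red tag lets old and newly synthesised pools of the same protein be distinguished by fluorescence or by epitope. The associated work applied it to following the inheritance of organelles and macromolecular complexes in space and time.
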