Addgene plasmid #64767: pKV016
Purpose: Recombination-Induced Tag Exchange (RITE) Cassette, 3x-HA-GFP to a 3xT7-RFP tag, Hygro selection
Depositing lab: Fred van Leeuwen. Depositing organization: Netherlands Cancer Institute. Publication: Spatiotemporal analysis of organelle and macromolecular complex inheritance. Menendez-Benito V, van Deventer SJ, Jimenez-Garcia V, Roy-Luzarraga M, van Leeuwen F, Neefjes J. Proc Natl Acad Sci U S A. 2013 Jan 2;110(1):175-80. doi: 10.1073/pnas.1207424110. Epub 2012 Dec 17. PubMed 23248297.
Backbone
  Vector backbone: unknown
  Vector type: RITE cassette
Growth in bacteria
  Bacterial resistance: Ampicillin, 100 μg/mL
  Growth temperature: 37°C
  Growth strain: DH5alpha
  Copy number: Unknown
Gene/Insert
  Gene/Insert name: RITE cassette
  Species: Synthetic
  Promoter: none
  Cloning method: Unknown
  Sequencing primers: 5′ M13-F20; 3′ M13R
Terms and licenses: Academic/Nonprofit Terms; Industry Terms: Not Available to Industry
How to cite: pKV016 was a gift from Fred van Leeuwen (Addgene plasmid # 64767 ; http://n2t.net/addgene:64767 ; RRID:Addgene_64767)
