>Addgene plasmid #64767 | pKV016 | addgene partial sequence | sequence record 113025 | M13pUC-Rev 5'-AGCGGATAACAATTTCACACAGG-3'
AGCTCGAAATTAACCCTCACTAAAGGGAACAAAAGCTTGGCGCCGGTGGAGTGGCGGCCCTCGGCGCGCT
CGTACTGTTCCACGATGGTGTAGTCCTCGTTGTGGGAGGTGATGTCCAGCTTGATGTCGGTCTTGTAGGC
GCCGGGCAGCTGCACGGGCTTCTTGGCCATGTAGGTGGTCTTGACCTCGGCGTCGTAGTGGCCGCCGTCC
TTCAGCTTCAGCCTCATCTTGATCTCGCCCTTCAGGGCGCCGTCCTCGGGGTACATCCGCTCGGTGGAGG
CCTCCCAGCCCATGGTCTTCTTCTGCATTACGGGGCCGTCGGAGGGGAAGTTGGTGCCGCGCAGCTTCAC
CTTGTAGATGAACTCGCCGTCCTGCAGGGAGGAGTCCTGGGTCACGGTCACCACGCCGCCGTCCTCGAAG
TTCATCACGCGCTCCCACTTGAAGCCCTCGGGGAAGGACAGCTTCAAGTAGTCGGGGATGTCGGCGGGGT
GCTTCACGTAGGCCTTGGAGCCGTACTGGAACTGAGGGGACAGGATGTCCCAGGCGAAGGGCAGGGGGCC
GCCCTTGGTCACCTTCAGCTTGGCGGTCTGGGTGCCCTCGTAGGGGCGGCCCTCGCCCTCGCCCTCGATC
TCGAACTCGTGGCCGTTCACGGAGCCCTCCATGCGCACCTTGAAGCGCATGAACTCCTTGATGACGTCCT
CGGAGGAGGCCATTGTACATCCCATTTGCTGGCCACCGGTCATTGAGGCCATTCCTCCCATCTGTTGACC
TC
