>Addgene plasmid #64767 | pKV016 | addgene partial sequence | sequence record 113027 | Hygro-F 5'-gacggcaatttcgatgatg-3'
ATCGTCCGATCCGGAGCCGGGACTGTCGGGCGTACACAAATCGCCCGCAGAAGCGCGGCCGTCTGGACCG
ATGGCTGTGTAGAAGTACTCGCCGATAGTGGAAACCGACGCCCCAGCACTCGTCCGAGGGCAAAGGAATA
ATCAGTACTGACAATAAAAAGATTCTTGTTTTCAAGAACTTGTCATTTGTATAGTTTTTTTATATTGTAG
TTGTTCTATTTTAATCAAATGTTAGCGTGATTTATATTTTTTTTCGCCTCGACATCATCTGCCCAGATGC
GAAGTTAAGTGCGCAGAAAGTAATATCATGCGTCAATCGTATGTGAATGCTGGTCGCTATACTGCTGTCG
ATTCGATACTAACGCCGCCATCCAGTGTCGAAAACGAGCTCGAATTCATCGATGATTATGGTGCACTCTC
AGTACAATCTGGATCCTTACCCTGTTATCCCTAGCGGATCTGCCGGTAGAGGTGTGGTCAATAAGAGCGA
CCTCATACTATACCTGAGAAAGCAACCTGACCTACAGGAAAGAGTTACTCAAGAATAAGAATTTTCGTTT
TAAAACCTAAGAGTCACTTTAAAATTTGTATACACTTATTTTTTTTATAACTTATTTAATAATAAAAATC
ATAAATCATAAGAAATTCGCTTATTTAGAAGTTAACTAGTTTTATACAATTCATCCATACCATGGGTAAT
ACCAGCAGCAGTAACAAATTCTAACAAGACCATGTGGTCTCTCTTTTCGTTTGGATCTTTGGATAAGGCA
GATTGAGTGGATAAGTAATGGTTGTCTGGTAACAAGACTGGACCATCACCAATTGGAGTATTTTGTTGAT
AATGGTCAGCTAATTGAACAGAACCATCTTCAATGTTGTGTCTAATTTTGAAGTTAACTTTGATACCATT
CTTTTGTTTGTCAGCCATGATGTAAACATTGTGAGAGTTATAGTTGTATTCCAATTTGTGACCTAAAATG
TTACCA
