>Addgene plasmid #64767 | pKV016 | addgene partial sequence | sequence record 113028 | Mombaerts mRFPup 5'-GTGGCCGTTCACGGAGCCCTCCATG-3'
GTCCTCGGAGGAGGCCATTGTACATCCCATTTGCTGGCCACCGGTCATTGAGGCCATTCCTCCCATCTGT
TGACCTCCTGTCATAGAAGCCATAGTACAACCCATTTGCTGTCCACCAGTCATGCTTGCCATGTCGACTG
ATAACTTCGTATAGCATACATTATACGAAGTTATTCTAGACTGTGCGGTATTTCACACCGCATAGGGTTA
ATTAAGGCGCGCCAGATCTGTTTAGCTTGCCTCGTCCCCGCCGGGTCACCCGGCCAGCGACATGGAGGCC
CAGAATACCCTCCTTGACAGTCTTGACGTGCGCAGCTCAGGGGCATGATGTGACTGTCGCCCGTACATTT
AGCCCATACATCCCCATGTATAATCATTTGCATCCATACATTTTGATGGCCGCACGGCGCGAAGCAAAAA
TTACGGCTCCTCGCTGCGGACCTGCGAGCAGGGAAACGCTCCCCTCACAGACGCGTTGAATTGTCCCCAC
GCCGCGCCCCTGTAGAGAAATATAAAAGGTTAGGATTTGCCACTGAGGTTCTTCTTTCATATACTTCCTT
TTAAAATCTTGCTAGGATACAGTTCTCACATCACATCCGAACATAAACAACCATGGGTAAAAAGCCTGAA
CTCACCGCGACGTCTGTCGAGAAGTTTCTGATCGAAAAGTTCGACAGCGTCTCCGACCTGATGCAGCTCT
CGGAGGGCGAAGAATCTCGTGCTTTCAGCTTCGATGTAGGAGGGCGTGGATATGTCCTGCGGGTAAATAG
CTGCGCCGATGGTTTCTACAAAGATCGTTATGTTTATCGGCACTTTGCATCGGCCGCGCTCCCGATTCCG
GAAGTGCTTGACATTGGGGAATTCAGCGAGAGCCTGACCTATTGCATCTCCCGCCGTGCACAGGGTGTCA
CGTTGCAAGACCTGCCTGAAACCGAACTGCCCGCTGTTCTGCAGCCGGTCGCGGAGGCCATGGATGCGAT
CGCTGCGGCCGATCTTAGCCAGACGAGCGGGTTCGGCCCATTCGGAC
