>Addgene plasmid #64767 | pKV016 | addgene partial sequence | sequence record 165370 | M13pUC-Fwd 5'-CCCAGTCACGACGTTGTAAAACG-3'
ACTCACTATAGGGCGAATTGGGCCCAATGCATTGGCGCCGCGGCCGCGGTGGATCTGGTGGATCTATAAC
TTCGTATAATGTATGCTATACGAAGTTATCAGGTACCTACCCATACGATGTTCCTGACTATGCGACTAGC
TATCCCTATGACGTCCCGGACTATGCAGGATATCCATATGACGTTCCAGATTACGCTACTAGTATGTCTA
AAGGTGAAGAATTATTCACTGGTGTTGTCCCAATTTTGGTTGAATTAGATGGTGATGTTAATGGTCACAA
ATTTTCTGTCTCCGGTGAAGGTGAAGGTGATGCTACTTACGGTAAATTGACCTTAAAATTTATTTGTACT
ACTGGTAAATTGCCAGTTCCATGGCCAACCTTAGTCACTACTTTAACTTATGGTGTTCAATGTTTTTCTA
GATACCCAGATCATATGAAACAACATGACTTTTTCAAGTCTGCCATGCCAGAAGGTTATGTTCAAGAAAG
AACTATTTTTTTCAAAGATGACGGTAACTACAAGACCAGAGCTGAAGTCAAGTTTGAAGGTGATACCTTA
GTTAATAGAATCGAATTAAAAGGTATTGATTTTAAAGAAGATGGTAACATTTTAGGTCACAAATTGGAAT
ACAACTATAACTCTCACAATGTTTACATCATGGCTGACAAACAAAAGAATGGTATCAAAGTTAACTTCAA
AATTAGACACAACATTGAAGATGGTTCTGTTCAATTAGCTGACCATTATCAACAAAATACTCCAATTGGT
GATGGTCCAGTCTTGTTACCAGACAACCATTACTTATCCACTCAATCTGCCTTATCCAAAGATCCAAACG
AAAAGAGAGACCACATGGTCTTGTTAGAATTTGTTACTGCTGCTGGTATTACC
